>Addgene plasmid #48447 | pFUSB4_CATT | depositor full sequence | sequence record 70147 | Full Sequence
ATGTTTTCCCAGTCACGACGTTGTAAAACGACGGCCAGTCTTAAGCGTCTCATGGCCTGACCCCGGACCA
AGTGGTGGCCTATCGCCAGCCACGATGGCGGCAAGCAAGCGCTCGAAACGGTGCAGCGGCTGTTGCCGGT
GCTGTGCCAGGACCATGGCCTGACCCCGGACCAAGTGGTGGCTATCGCCAGCAACATTGGCGGCAAGCAA
GCGCTCGAAACGGTGCAGCGGCTGTTGCCGGTGCTGTGCCAGGACCATGGCCTGACCCCGGACCAAGTGG
TGGCTATCGCCAGCAACGGTGGCGGCAAGCAAGCGCTCGAAACGGTGCAGCGGCTGTTGCCGGTGCTGTG
CCAGGACCATGGCCTGACCCCGGACCAAGTGGTGGCTATCGCCAGCAACGGTGGCGGCAAGCAAGCGCTC
GAAACGGTGCAGCGGCTGTTGCCGGTGCTGTGCCAGGACCATGGCCTGACCCCGGACCAAGTGGTGGCTA
TCGAGACGTCTAGACCAGCCAGGACAGAAATGCCTCGACTTCGCTGCTACCCAAGGTTGCCGGGTGACGC
ACACCGTGGAAACGGATGAAGGCACGAACCCAGTGGACATAAGCCTGTTCGGTTCGTAAGCTGTAATGCA
AGTAGCGTATGCGCTCACGCAACTGGTCCAGAACCTTGACCGAACGCAGCGGTGGTAACGGCGCAGTGGC
GGTTTTCATGGCTTGTTATGACTGTTTTTTTGGGGTACAGTCTATGCCTCGGGCATCCAAGCAGCAAGCG
CGTTACGCCGTGGGTCGATGTTTGATGTTATGGAGCAGCAACGATGTTACGCAGCAGGGCAGTCGCCCTA
AAACAAAGTTAAACATTATGAGGGAAGCGGTGATCGCCGAAGTATCGACTCAACTATCAGAGGTAGTTGG
CGTCATCGAGCGCCATCTCGAACCGACGTTGCTGGCCGTACATTTGTACGGCTCCGCAGTGGATGGCGGC
CTGAAGCCACACAGTGATATTGATTTGCTGGTTACGGTGACCGTAAGGCTTGATGAAACAACGCGGCGAG
CTTTGATCAACGACCTTTTGGAAACTTCGGCTTCCCCTGGAGAGAGCGAGATTCTCCGCGCTGTAGAAGT
CACCATTGTTGTGCACGACGACATCATTCCGTGGCGTTATCCAGCTAAGCGCGAACTGCAATTTGGAGAA
TGGCAGCGCAATGACATTCTTGCAGGTATCTTCGAGCCAGCCACGATCGACATTGATCTGGCTATCTTGC
TGACAAAAGCAAGAGAACATAGCGTTGCCTTGGTAGGTCCAGCGGCGGAGGAACTCTTTGATCCGGTTCC
TGAACAGGATCTATTTGAGGCGCTAAATGAAACCTTAACGCTATGGAACTCGCCGCCCGACTGGGCTGGC
GATGAGCGAAATGTAGTGCTTACGTTGTCCCGCATTTGGTACAGCGCAGTAACCGGCAAAATCGCGCCGA
AGGATGTCGCTGCCGACTGGGCAATGGAGCGCCTGCCGGCCCAGTATCAGCCCGTCATACTTGAAGCTAG
ACAGGCTTATCTTGGACAAGAAGAAGATCGCTTGGCCTCGCGCGCAGATCAGTTGGAAGAATTTGTCCAC
TACGTGAAAGGCGAGATCACCAAGGTAGTCGGCAAATAACCCTCGAGCCACCCATGACCAAAATCCCTTA
ACGTGAGTTACGCGTCGTTCCACTGAGCGTCAGACCCCGTAGAAAAGATCAAAGGATCTTCTTGAGATCC
TTTTTTTCTGCGCGTAATCTGCTGCTTGCAAACAAAAAAACCACCGCTACCAGCGGTGGTTTGTTTGCCG
GATCAAGAGCTACCAACTCTTTTTCCGAAGGTAACTGGCTTCAGCAGAGCGCAGATACCAAATACTGTCC
TTCTAGTGTAGCCGTAGTTAGGCCACCACTTCAAGAACTCTGTAGCACCGCCTACATACCTCGCTCTGCT
AATCCTGTTACCAGTGGCTGCTGCCAGTGGCGATAAGTCGTGTCTTACCGGGTTGGACTCAAGACGATAG
TTACCGGATAAGGCGCAGCGGTCGGGCTGAACGGGGGGTTCGTGCACACAGCCCAGCTTGGAGCGAACGA
CCTACACCGAACTGAGATACCTACAGCGTGAGCATTGAGAAAGCGCCACGCTTCCCGAAGGGAGAAAGGC
GGACAGGTATCCGGTAAGCGGCAGGGTCGGAACAGGAGAGCGCACGAGGGAGCTTCCAGGGGGAAACGCC
TGGTATCTTTATAGTCCTGTCGGGTTTCGCCACCTCTGACTTGAGCGTCGATTTTTGTGATGCTCGTCAG
GGGGGCGGAGCCTATGGAAAAACGCCAGCAACGCGGCCTTTTTACGGTTCCTGGCCTTTTGCTGGCCTTT
TGCTCACATGTTCTTTCCTGCGTTATCCCCTGATTCTGTGGATAACCGTATTACCGCCTTTGAGTGAGCT
GATACCGCTCGCCGCAGCCGAACGACCGAGCGCAGCGAGTCAGTGAGCGAGGAAGCGGAAGAGCGCCCAA
TACGCAAACCGCCTCTCCCCGCGCGTTGGCCGATTCATTAATGCAGCTGGCACGACAGGTTTCCCGACTG
GAAAGCGGGCAGTGAGCGCAACGCAATTAATACGCGTACCGCTAGCCAGGAAGAGTTTGTAGAAACGCAA
AAAGGCCATCCGTCAGGATGGCCTTCTGCTTAGTTTGATGCCTGGCAGTTTATGGCGGGCGTCCTGCCCG
CCACCCTCCGGGCCGTTGCTTCACAACGTTCAAATCCGCTCCCGGCGGATTTGTCCTACTCAGGAGAGCG
TTCACCGACAAACAACAGATAAAACGAAAGGCCCAGTCTTCCGACTGAGCCTTTCGTTTTATTTGATGCC
TGGCAGTTCCCTACTCTCGCGTTAACGCTAGCATGG
Features (pLannotate 1.2.2; 8 found; start..end, strand, type, name):
      3..39      -  CDS            lacZα (fragment): LacZα fragment of β-galactosidase; lacZ fragment
    596..619     +  promoter       Pc promoter (fragment): intI1 (promoter lies within the coding sequence); class 1 integron promoter
    795..851     +  CDS            GmR (fragment): gentamycin acetyltransferase; aacC1; confers resistance to gentamycin
    858..1649    +  CDS            SmR: aminoglycoside adenylyltransferase (Murphy, 1985); aadA; confers resistance to spectinomycin and streptomycin
   1742..2330    +  rep_origin     ori: high-copy-number ColE1/pMB1/pBR322/pUC origin of replication
   2513..2605    +  CDS            lacI (fragment): lac repressor; lacI; The lac repressor binds to the lac operator to inhibit transcription in E. coli. This inhibition can be relieved by adding lactose or isopropyl-β-D-thiogalactopyranoside (IPTG).
   2660..2687    -  terminator     rrnB T2 terminator: transcription terminator T2 from the E. coli rrnB gene
   2819..2862    +  terminator     rrnB T1 terminator: Escherichia coli rrnB; transcription terminator T1 from the E. coli rrnB gene
