[The description below was written by a language model from this plasmid's Addgene catalogue record and pLannotate feature annotations shown in this document.]
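Description:
pFUSB4_CATT is a small (about 2.9 kb) bacterial intermediate plasmid for Golden Gate assembly of TALE nucleases, built on the pFUS_B4 array vector. It carries a pre-assembled synthetic block of four TALE repeat modules whose repeat-variable diresidues are HD, NI, NG and NG. Under the standard TALE code these specify C, A, T and T, hence the name. Although the catalogue lists the vector type as mammalian expression/TALEN, the feature table shows no eukaryotic promoter, polyadenylation signal or nuclease domain. The plasmid therefore looks like a cloning component rather than an expression construct in its own right.

It is propagated in E. coli from a high-copy ColE1/pUC-type origin. Selection is with spectinomycin through the aadA aminoglycoside adenylyltransferase gene (SmR), which lies downstream of a fragment of the class 1 integron Pc promoter and a remnant of a gentamicin acetyltransferase gene. Other annotations are backbone vestiges: short lacZα and lacI fragments and the rrnB T1 and T2 transcription terminators. The truncated lacZα is consistent with the repeat array having replaced a blue/white screening cassette during Golden Gate cloning, which the depositor states was the construction method. The repeat array itself was not annotated by the automated tool and presumably occupies the unannotated region near the start of the sequence.

The associated publication describes a simplified 15-RVD GoldyTALEN design for in vivo genome engineering. In that setting, a ready-made four-repeat module like this one would be combined with other repeat arrays and moved into a final TALEN scaffold vector, shortening the assembly of custom DNA-binding domains. The record does not give the exact assembly scheme or the destination vector.
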