Addgene plasmid #48447: pFUSB4_CATT
Depositing lab: Stephen Ekker. Depositing organization: Mayo Foundation for Medical Education and Research. Publication: High Efficiency In Vivo Genome Engineering with a Simplified 15-RVD GoldyTALEN Design. Ma AC, Lee HB, Clark KJ, Ekker SC. PLoS One. 2013 May 29;8(5):e65259. doi: 10.1371/journal.pone.0065259. Print 2013. PubMed 23734242.
Backbone
  Vector backbone: pFUS_B4
  Vector type: Mammalian Expression, TALEN
Growth in bacteria
  Bacterial resistance: Spectinomycin, 50 μg/mL
  Growth temperature: 37°C
  Growth strain: Top10
  Copy number: Unknown
Gene/Insert
  Gene/Insert name: RVD sequence: HD NI NG NG
  Species: Synthetic
  Cloning method: Unknown
  Sequencing primers: 5′ ttgatgcctggcagttccct; 3′ cgaaccgaacaggcttatgt
Terms and licenses: Academic/Nonprofit Terms; Industry Terms: Not Available to Industry
Depositor comments: Plasmid was created using Golden Gate cloning.
How to cite: pFUSB4_CATT was a gift from Stephen Ekker (Addgene plasmid # 48447 ; http://n2t.net/addgene:48447 ; RRID:Addgene_48447)
