>Addgene plasmid #48447 | pFUSB4_CATT | addgene partial sequence | sequence record 70841 | pCR8_F1 5'-ttgatgcctggcagttccct-3'
TAAAACGACGGCCAGTCTTAAGCGTCTCATGGCCTGACCCCGGACCAAGTGGTGGCTATCGCCAGCCACG
ATGGCGGCAAGCAAGCGCTCGAAACGGTGCAGCGGCTGTTGCCGGTGCTGTGCCAGGACCATGGCCTGAC
CCCGGACCAAGTGGTGGCTATCGCCAGCAACATTGGCGGCAAGCAAGCGCTCGAAACGGTGCAGCGGCTG
TTGCCGGTGCTGTGCCAGGACCATGGCCTGACCCCGGACCAAGTGGTGGCTATCGCCAGCAACGGTGGCG
GCAAGCAAGCGCTCGAAACGGTGCAGCGGCTGTTGCCGGTGCTGTGCCAGGACCATGGCCTGACCCCGGA
CCAAGTGGTGGCTATCGCCAGCAACGGTGGCGGCAAGCAAGCGCTCGAAACGGTGCAGCGGCTGTTGCCG
GTGCTGTGCCAGGACCATGGCCTGACCCCGGACCAAGTGGTGGCTATCGAGACGTCTAGACCAGCCAGGA
CAGAAATGCCTCGACTTCGCTGCTACCCAAGGTTGCCGGGTGACGCACACCGTGGAAACGGATGAAGGCA
CGAACCCAGTGGACATAAGCCTGTTCGGTTCGTAAGCTGTAATGCAAGTAGCGTATGCGCTCACGCAACT
GGTCCAGAACCTTGACCGAACGCAGCGGTGGTAACGGCGCAGTGGCGGTTTTCATGGCTTGTTATGACTG
TTTTTTTGGGGTACAGTCTATGCCTCGGGCATCCAAGCAGCAAGCGCGTTACGCCGTGGGTCGATGTTTG
ATGTTATGGAGCAGCAACGATGTTACGCAGCAGGGCAGTCGCCCTAAAACAAAGTTAAACATTATGA
